>Addgene plasmid #176704 | pAAV-hSyn-hPOMC1-26-sbGLuc-P2A-dTomato | addgene full sequence | sequence record 347130 | Addgene NGS Result
CTACCCACCTTGGCCTCCCAAATTGCTGGGATTACAGGCGTGAACCACTGCTCCCTTCCCTGTCCTTCTG
ATTTTGTAGGTAACCACGTGCGGACCGAGCGGCCGCAGGAACCCCTAGTGATGGAGTTGGCCACTCCCTC
TCTGCGCGCTCGCTCGCTCACTGAGGCCGGGCGACCAAAGGTCGCCCGACGCCCGGGCTTTGCCCGGGCG
GCCTCAGTGAGCGAGCGAGCGCGCAGCTGCCTGCAGGGGCGCCTGATGCGGTATTTTCTCCTTACGCATC
TGTGCGGTATTTCACACCGCATA
[95 nt withheld, positions 304-398]
T
[46 nt withheld, positions 400-445]
C
[141 nt withheld, positions 447-587]
CCTTTGACGTTGGAGTCCACGTTCTTT
[37 nt withheld, positions 615-651]
ACTCTATCTCGGGCTATTCTTTTGATTTATAAGGGATTTTGCCGATTTCGGTCTATTGGTTAAAAAATGA
GCTGATTTAACAAAAATTTAACGCGAATTTTAACAAAATATTAACGTTTACAATTTTATGGTGCACTCTC
AGTACAATCTGCTCTGATGCCGCATAGTTAAGCCAGCCCCGACACCCGCCAACACCCGCTGACGCGCCCT
GACGGGCTTGTCTGCTCCCGGCATCCGCTTACAGACAAGCTGTGACCGTCTCCGGGAGCTGCATGTGTCA
GAGGTTTTCACCGTCATCACCGAAACGCGCGAGACGAAAGGGCCTCGTGATACGCCTATTTTTATAGGTT
AATGTCATGATAATAATGGTTTCTTAGACGTCAGGTGGCACTTTTCGGGGAAATGTGCGCGGAACCCCTA
TTTGTTTATTTTTCTAAATACATTCAAATATGTATCCGCTCATGAGACAATAACCCTGATAAATGCTTCA
ATAATATTGAAAAAGGAAGAGTATGAGTATTCAACATTTCCGTGTCGCCCTTATTCCCTTTTTTGCGGCA
TTTTGCCTTCCTGTTTTTGCTCACCCAGAAACGCTGGTGAAAGTAAAAGATGCTGAAGATCAGTTGGGTG
CACGAGTGGGTTACATCGAACTGGATCTCAACAGCGGTAAGATCCTTGAGAGTTTTCGCCCCGAAGAACG
TTTTCCAATGATGAGCACTTTTAAAGTTCTGCTATGTGGCGCGGTATTATCCCGTATTGACGCCGGGCAA
GAGCAACTCGGTCGCCGCATACACTATTCTCAGAATGACTTGGTTGAGTACTCACCAGTCACAGAAAAGC
ATCTTACGGATGGCATGACAGTAAGAGAATTATGCAGTGCTGCCATAACCATGAGTGATAACACTGCGGC
CAACTTACTTCTGACAACGATCGGAGGACCGAAGGAGCTAACCGCTTTTTTGCACAACATGGGGGATCAT
GTAACTCGCCTTGATCGTTGGGAACCGGAGCTGAATGAAGCCATACCAAACGACGAGCGTGACACCACGA
TGCCTGTAGCAATGGCAACAACGTTGCGCAAACTATTAACTGGCGAACTACTTACTCTAGCTTCCCGGCA
ACAATTAATAGACTGGATGGAGGCGGATAAAGTTGCAGGACCACTTCTGCGCTCGGCCCTTCCGGCTGGC
TGGTTTATTGCTGATAAATCTGGAGCCGGTGAGCGTGGGTCTCGCGGTATCATTGCAGCACTGGGGCCAG
ATGGTAAGCCCTCCCGTATCGTAGTTATCTACACGACGGGGAGTCAGGCAACTATGGATGAACGAAATAG
ACAGATCGCTGAGATAGGTGCCTCACTGATTAAGCATTGGTAACTGTCAGACCAAGTTTACTCATATATA
CTTTAGATTGATTTAAAACTTCATTTTTAATTTAAAAGGATCTAGGTGAAGATCCTTTTTGATAATCTCA
TGACCAAAATCCCTTAACGTGAGTTTTCGTTCCACTGAGCGTCAGACCCCGTAGAAAAGATCAAAGGATC
TTCTTGAGATCCTTTTTTTCTGCGCGTAATCTGCTGCTTGCAAACAAAAAAACCACCGCTACCAGCGGTG
GTTTGTTTGCCGGATCAAGAGCTACCAACTCTTTTTCCGAAGGTAACTGGCTTCAGCAGAGCGCAGATAC
CAAATACTGTTCTTCTAGTGTAGCCGTAGTTAGGCCACCACTTCAAGAACTCTGTAGCACCGCCTACATA
CCTCGCTCTGCTAATCCTGTTACCAGTGGCTGCTGCCAGTGGCGATAAGTCGTGTCTTACCGGGTTGGAC
TCAAGACGATAGTTACCGGATAAGGCGCAGCGGTCGGGCTGAACGGGGGGTTCGTGCACACAGCCCAGCT
TGGAGCGAACGACCTACACCGAACTGAGATACCTACAGCGTGAGCTATGAGAAAGCGCCACGCTTCCCGA
AGGGAGAAAGGCGGACAGGTATCCGGTAAGCGGCAGGGTCGGAACAGGAGAGCGCACGAGGGAGCTTCCA
GGGGGAAACGCCTGGTATCTTTATAGTCCTGTCGGGTTTCGCCACCTCTGACTTGAGCGTCGATTTTTGT
GATGCTCGTCAGGGGGGCGGAGCCTATGGAAAAACGCCAGCAACGCGGCCTTTTTACGGTTCCTGGCCTT
TTGCTGGCCTTTTGCTCACATGTCCTGCAGGCAGCTGCGCGCTCGCTCGCTCACTGAGGCCGCCCGGGCG
TCGGGCGACCTTTGGTCGCCCGGCCTCAGTGAGCGAGCGAGCGCGCAGAGAGGGAGTGGCCAACTCCATC
ACTAGGGGTTCCTGCGGCCGCACGCGTGTGTCTAGACTGCAGAGGGCCCTGCGTATGAGTGCAAGTGGGT
TTTAGGACCAGGATGAGGCGGGGTGGGGGTGCCTACCTGACGACCGACCCCGACCCACTGGACAAGCACC
CAACCCCCATTCCCCAAATTGCGCATCCCCTATCAGAGAGGGGGAGGGGAAACAGGATGCGGCGAGGCGC
GTGCGCACTGCCAGCTTCAGCACCGCGGACAGTGCCTTCGCCCCCGCCTGGCGGCGCGCGCCACCGCCGC
CTCAGCACTGAAGGCGCGCTGACGTCACTCGCCGGTCCCCCGCAAACTCCCCTTCCCGGCCACCTTGGTC
GCGTCCGCGCCGCCGCCGGCCCAGCCGGACCGCACCACGCGAGGCGCGAGATAGGGGGGCACGGGCGCGA
CCATCTGCGCTGCGGCGCCGGCGACTCAGCGCTGCCTCAGTCTGCGGTGGGCAGCGGAGGAGTCGTGTCG
TGCCTGAGAGCGCAGTCGAGAAGGTACCGGATCCCCACCATGCCGAGATCGTGCTGCAGCCGCTCGGGGG
CCCTGTTGCTGGCCTTGCTGCTTCAGGCCTCCATGGAAGTGCGTGGCAAGCCCACCGAGAACAACGAAGA
CTTCAACATCGTGGCCGTGGCCAGCAACTTCGCGACCACGGATCTCGATGCTGACCGCGGGAAGTTGCCC
GGCAAGAAGCTGCCGCTGGAGGTGCTCAAAGAGCTGGAAGCCAATGCCCGGAAAGCTGGCTGCACCAGGG
GCTGTCTGATCTGCCTGTCCCACATCAAGTGCACGCCCAAGATGAAGAAGTTCATCCCAGGACGCTGCCA
CACCTACGAAGGCGACAAAGAGTCCGCACAGGGCGGCATAGGCGAGGCGATCGTCGACATTCCTGAGATT
CCTGGGTTCAAGGACTTGGAGCCCCTGGAGCAGTTCATCGCACAGGTCGATCTGTGTGTGGACTGCACAA
CTGGCTGCCTCAAAGGGCTTGCCAACGTGCAGTGTTCTGACCTGCTCAAGAAGTGGCTGCCGCAACGCTG
TGCGACCTTTGCCAGCAAGATCCAGGGCCAGGTGGACAAGATCAAGGGGGCCGGTGGTGACCTCGAGGGA
AGCGGAGCCACTAACTTCTCCCTGTTGAAACAAGCAGGGGATGTCGAAGAGAATCCCGGGCCAGCGGCCG
CACCCGGGCCAATGGTGAGCAAGGGCGAGGAGGTCATCAAAGAGTTCATGCGCTTCAAGGTGCGCATGGA
GGGCTCCATGAACGGCCACGAGTTCGAGATCGAGGGCGAGGGCGAGGGCCGCCCCTACGAGGGCACCCAG
ACCGCCAAGCTGAAGGTGACCAAGGGCGGCCCCCTGCCCTTCGCCTGGGACATCCTGTCCCCCCAGTTCA
TGTACGGCTCCAAGGCGTACGTGAAGCACCCCGCCGACATCCCCGATTACAAGAAGCTGTCCTTCCCCGA
GGGCTTCAAGTGGGAGCGCGTGATGAACTTCGAGGACGGCGGTCTGGTGACCGTGACCCAGGACTCCTCC
CTGCAGGACGGCACGCTGATCTACAAGGTGAAGATGCGCGGCACCAACTTCCCCCCCGACGGCCCCGTAA
TGCAGAAGAAGACCATGGGCTGGGAGGCCTCCACCGAGCGCCTGTACCCCCGCGACGGCGTGCTGAAGGG
CGAGATCCACCAGGCCCTGAAGCTGAAGGACGGCGGCCACTACCTGGTGGAGTTCAAGACCATCTACATG
GCCAAGAAGCCCGTGCAACTGCCCGGCTACTACTACGTGGACACCAAGCTGGACATCACCTCCCACAACG
AGGACTACACCATCGTGGAACAGTACGAGCGCTCCGAGGGCCGCCACCACCTGTTCCTGTACGGCATGGA
CGAGCTGTACAAGTAACATATGCTCTAGACAATTGCCGGTCATCATCACCATCACCATTGAGTTTAATTC
GATATCAAGCTTATCGATAATCAACCTCTGGATTACAAAATTTGTGAAAGATTGACTGGTATTCTTAACT
ATGTTGCTCCTTTTACGCTATGTGGATACGCTGCTTTAATGCCTTTGTATCATGCTATTGCTTCCCGTAT
GGCTTTCATTTTCTCCTCCTTGTATAAATCCTGGTTGCTGTCTCTTTATGAGGAGTTGTGGCCCGTTGTC
AGGCAACGTGGCGTGGTGTGCACTGTGTTTGCTGACGCAACCCCCACTGGTTGGGGCATTGCCACCACCT
GTCAGCTCCTTTCCGGGACTTTCGCTTTCCCCCTCCCTATTGCCACGGCGGAACTCATCGCCGCCTGCCT
TGCCCGCTGCTGGACAGGGGCTCGGCTGTTGGGCACTGACAATTCCGTGGTGTTGTCGGGGAAATCATCG
TCCTTTCCTTGGCTGCTCGCCTATGTTGCCACCTGGATTCTGCGCGGGACGTCCTTCTGCTACGTCCCTT
CGGCCCTCAATCCAGCGGACCTTCCTTCCCGCGGCCTGCTGCCGGCTCTGCGGCCTCTTCCGCGTCTTCG
CCTTCGCCCTCAGACGAGTCGGATCTCCCTTTGGGCCGCCTCCCCGCATCGATACCGAGCGCTGCTCGAG
AGATCTACGGGTGGCATCCCTGTGACCCCTCCCCAGTGCCTCTCCTGGCCCTGGAAGTTGCCACTCCAGT
GCCCACCAGCCTTGTCCTAATAAAATTAAGTTGCATCATTTTGTCTGACTAGGTGTCCTTCTATAATATT
ATGGGGTGGAGGGGGGTGGTATGGAGCAAGGGGCAAGTTGGGAAGACAACCTGTAGGGCCTGCGGGGTCT
ATTGGGAACCAAGCTGGAGTGCAGTGGCACAATCTTGGCTCACTGCAATCTCCGCCTCCTGGGTTCAAGC
GATTCTCCTGCCTCAGCCTCCCGAGTTGTTGGGATTCCAGGCATGCATGACCAGGCTCAGCTAATTTTTG
TTTTTTTGGTAGAGACGGGGTTTCACCATATTGGCCAGGCTGGTCTCCAACTCCTAATCTCAGGTGAT
Features (pLannotate 1.2.2; 17 found; start..end, strand, type, name):
    107..247     +  repeat_region  AAV2 ITR: inverted terminal repeat of adeno-associated virus serotype 2 inverted
    252..303     -  misc_feature   bom (fragment): basis of mobility region from pBR322
    322..777     +  rep_origin     f1 ori (sequence partly withheld): f1 bacteriophage origin of replication; arrow indicates direction of (+) strand synthesis
    778..827     -  misc_feature   bom (fragment): basis of mobility region from pBR322
    929..964     -  CDS            rop (fragment): Rop protein, which maintains plasmids at low copy number; rop
   1059..1163    +  promoter       AmpR promoter: bla
   1164..2024    +  CDS            AmpR: β-lactamase; bla; confers resistance to ampicillin, carbenicillin, and related antibiotics
   2195..2783    +  rep_origin     ori: high-copy-number ColE1/pMB1/pBR322/pUC origin of replication
   2856..2883    +  repeat_region  AAV2 ITR (fragment): inverted terminal repeat of adeno-associated virus serotype 2 inverted
   2912..2939    +  repeat_region  AAV2 ITR (fragment): inverted terminal repeat of adeno-associated virus serotype 2 inverted
   3019..3466    +  promoter       hSyn promoter: human synapsin I promoter; confers neuron-specific expression (Kügler et al., 2003)
   3491..3568    +  CDS            POMC (fragment): COLI_MACNE - Experimental evidence at protein level: Swiss-Prot protein existence level 1. [Met-enkephalin]: Endogenous opiate. From Macaca nemestrina (Pig-tailed macaque).
   3568..4072    +  CDS            hGLuc (fragment): secreted Gaussia luciferase human codon-optimized
   4163..4864    +  CDS            dTomato: dTomato is a basic (constitutively fluorescent) orange fluorescent protein published in 2004, derived from Discosoma sp.. It is reported to be a somewhat slowly-maturing dimer with low acid sensitivity.
   4917..4940    +  misc_feature   MCS (fragment): pBluescript multiple cloning site
   4940..5528    +  misc_feature   WPRE: woodchuck hepatitis virus posttranscriptional regulatory element
   5560..67      +  polyA_signal   hGH poly(A) signal (across the origin): human growth hormone polyadenylation signal
