[The description below was written by a language model from this plasmid's Addgene catalogue record and pLannotate feature annotations shown in this document.]
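Description:
pAAV-hSyn-hPOMC1-26-sbGLuc-P2A-dTomato is an adeno-associated virus transfer plasmid of about 6 kb, built on a pAAV backbone for packaging a neuron-targeted expression cassette into recombinant AAV. In bacteria it is maintained through a ColE1/pUC-type origin and selected with ampicillin via the β-lactamase gene. An f1 phage origin is also annotated in the backbone. The catalogue lists the plasmid as low copy and propagated in a recombination-deficient stable strain, a common choice for preserving the repeat-rich AAV2 inverted terminal repeats. One ITR is annotated in full, whereas the other is detected only as short fragments. This may simply reflect how the annotation tool matched that repeat, and the record does not resolve the point.

Between the ITRs, the human synapsin I promoter confers neuron-specific transcription of a single open reading frame. The first 26 residues of human pro-opiomelanocortin are fused to the N terminus of the "slow burn" variant of Gaussia luciferase (sbGLuc). The automated annotation matches this short POMC segment to a macaque homologue, but the depositor identifies it as human. A P2A self-cleaving peptide then separates the luciferase from dTomato, so the orange-red fluorescent protein is produced as a separate marker of transduced cells. A WPRE and the human growth hormone polyadenylation signal follow the coding region to enhance transcript stability and processing.

The stated purpose is neural activity-dependent release of sbGLuc from presynaptic vesicles, and the associated publication title concerns all-optical synapses for selective control of synaptically connected circuit elements.
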