Addgene plasmid #176704: pAAV-hSyn-hPOMC1-26-sbGLuc-P2A-dTomato
Purpose: neural activity dependent release of sbGLuc from presynaptic vesicles
Depositing lab: Ute Hochgeschwender. Depositing organization: Central Michigan University. Publication: Selective control of synaptically-connected circuit elements by all-optical synapses. Prakash M, Murphy J, St Laurent R, Friedman N, Crespo EL, Bjorefeldt A, Pal A, Bhagat Y, Kauer JA, Shaner NC, Lipscombe D, Moore CI, Hochgeschwender U. Commun Biol. 2022 Jan 11;5(1):33. doi: 10.1038/s42003-021-02981-7. PubMed 35017641.
Backbone
  Vector backbone: pAAV
  Backbone size w/o insert (bp): 4530
  Total vector size (bp): 5980
  Vector type: AAV
Growth in bacteria
  Bacterial resistance: Ampicillin, 100 μg/mL
  Growth temperature: 37°C
  Growth strain: NEB Stable
  Copy number: Low Copy
Gene/Insert 1
  Gene/Insert name: Gaussia luciferase, slow burn (alt name: sbGLuc)
  Promoter: hSyn
  Tag / fusion protein: hPOMC1-26 (N terminal on insert)
  Cloning method: Restriction Enzyme; 5′ cloning site BamHI (not destroyed); 3′ cloning site AbsI (not destroyed)
  Sequencing primers: 5′ ACTGAAGGCGCGCTGACGTCACT; 3′ CATAGCGTAAAAGGAGCAACA
Gene/Insert 2
  Gene/Insert name: dTomato
  Insert size (bp): 702
  Promoter: hSyn
  Tag / fusion protein: P2A (N terminal on insert)
  Cloning method: Restriction Enzyme; 5′ cloning site AbsI (not destroyed); 3′ cloning site HindIII (not destroyed)
  Sequencing primers: 5′ atggtgagcaagggcgag; 3′ CATAGCGTAAAAGGAGCAACA
Terms and licenses: Academic/Nonprofit Terms; Industry Terms: Not Available to Industry
Depositor comments: Please visit https://doi.org/10.1101/2021.10.29.466531 for bioRxiv preprint.
How to cite: pAAV-hSyn-hPOMC1-26-sbGLuc-P2A-dTomato was a gift from Ute Hochgeschwender (Addgene plasmid # 176704 ; http://n2t.net/addgene:176704 ; RRID:Addgene_176704)
